>Addgene plasmid #39303 | human EB1-GFP mutagenized Q109 W110 K112 K113 all converted to A (JB142) | addgene partial sequence | sequence record 51259 | EGFP-N 5'-CGTCGCCGTCCAGCTCGACCAG-3'
GCTCCTCGCCCTTGCTCACCATGGTGGCGACCGGTGGATCCCGATACTCTTCTTGCTCCTCCTGTGGGCC
CCCTTCATCAGGTATCACAAAGCCTTCATCTGTGGCATACAGAATGTCTACAATCCTCTGCAATACAGGG
TCGTTTTCCCCCTCGTTCTCCTGGCAAATCAATTCAATGTTCCGTAGCTTTCCGAAGTAGAAATCCCTCT
CTTTCTCCAAGTCTTCAACAGTAAGTTTCAATACGTTGACCTGCTGCATCAACTCAGCTGCCTCGTCGTC
TCCGTTGCCCACACCAGGGTTCTTTCGCACCACACCAGGGCCAGCCTTAGGAGCCGCAGCGGTTCTCTGT
GTTGAGATGGGCCTCTGGGGAGCTGCACTGCTAGAAGTGAGAGGTTTCTTCGGTTTATTCAGAGCTGGAG
CAACAAGGGAAGGAGCCACTGCAGTTTCTTGACCTTGTCTAGCAGCCACAGGGTCATAGTCTTTTCCATC
ATAGTTTGCATCGAAAAACGCCGCGAACGCCGCAACGAATTCAAAATTGTCCTGAAACTTTCCTTTTACT
AATTTGTCCACAGGAATTATTTTGTCAACACCCATTCTCTTAAAACCTGCTTGTAGTATTTTGAAGTTCT
GGATGTACTCGTGTTCTAGCTTAGCTTGGAATTTCACTTTCTTCAAGGCAATGGAGCCAGGGAACAGCAT
GTCCATAAACTGACAATACGCAGCCCCTGAGCACAACTGTTCGATCTTTGTCAGATTCAACTGCAGAGAC
TCATTGATCCAGGCCAGCATGTCATGTCGACTTAGGTTATCACTGGTCACTGACGTTGAGTATACGTTCA
CTGCCATCTCGAGATCTGAGTCCGGTAGCGCTAGCGGATCTGACGG
