[The description below was written by a language model from this plasmid's Addgene catalogue record.]
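Description:
Human EB1-GFP mutagenized Q109 W110 K112 K113 all converted to A (JB142) is a mammalian expression plasmid built on the Clontech pEGFP-N1 backbone, about 5.5 kb in total. It is propagated in E. coli under kanamycin selection, and the same backbone provides neomycin resistance so that transfected mammalian cells can be selected with G418. The record does not list the origins of replication or give a copy number, and no feature table is provided, so the description rests on the catalogue fields alone.

The payload is an 804 bp insert encoding human EB1 (MAPRE1), the microtubule plus-end-tracking protein, cloned between the XhoI and BamHI sites of the polylinker, both of which remain intact. Expression is driven by the CMV promoter, a strong constitutive promoter in most mammalian cell lines, and the coding sequence is fused to the backbone's EGFP so that the fluorescent protein sits at the C terminus of EB1. The insert carries four alanine substitutions, Q109A, W110A, K112A and K113A, clustered within a short stretch of the N-terminal part of the protein. In general terms this part of EB1 contains the calponin-homology domain that mediates microtubule binding, though the record does not state the functional consequence of the mutations.

The construct is suited to live-cell or fixed-cell fluorescence imaging of the mutant protein in transfected mammalian cells, most plausibly for comparison with wild-type EB1-GFP to test how these residues contribute to EB1 localisation or behaviour. The specific experimental purpose is not stated in the record.
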