Addgene plasmid #39303: human EB1-GFP mutagenized Q109 W110 K112 K113 all converted to A (JB142)
Depositing lab: Tim Mitchison & Jennifer Tirnauer. Depositing organization: Harvard Medical School.
Backbone
  Vector backbone: pEGFP-N1
  Backbone manufacturer: Clontech
  Backbone size w/o insert (bp): 4700
  Total vector size (bp): 5504
  Vector type: Mammalian Expression
  Selectable markers: Neomycin (select with G418)
Growth in bacteria
  Bacterial resistance: Kanamycin, 50 μg/mL
  Growth temperature: 37°C
  Growth strain: DH5alpha
  Copy number: Unknown
Gene/Insert
  Gene/Insert name: EB1 (alt name: MAPRE1)
  Species: H. sapiens (human)
  Insert size (bp): 804
  Mutation: Q109A, W110A, K112A and K113A
  Entrez Gene: MAPRE1 (a.k.a. EB1)
  Promoter: CMV
  Tag / fusion protein: EGFP (C terminal on backbone)
  Cloning method: Restriction Enzyme; 5′ cloning site Xho1 (not destroyed); 3′ cloning site BamH1 (not destroyed)
  Sequencing primers: 5′ CMV-F; 3′ EGFP-N
Terms and licenses: Academic/Nonprofit Terms; Industry Terms: Not Available to Industry
How to cite: human EB1-GFP mutagenized Q109 W110 K112 K113 all converted to A (JB142) was a gift from Tim Mitchison & Jennifer Tirnauer (Addgene plasmid # 39303 ; http://n2t.net/addgene:39303 ; RRID:Addgene_39303)
